>Addgene plasmid #48444 | pFUSB4_CATA | depositor full sequence | sequence record 70144 | Full Sequence
ATGTTTTCCCAGTCACGACGTTGTAAAACGACGGCCAGTCTTAAGCGTCTCATGGCCTGACCCCGGACCA
AGTGGTGGCCTATCGCCAGCCACGATGGCGGCAAGCAAGCGCTCGAAACGGTGCAGCGGCTGTTGCCGGT
GCTGTGCCAGGACCATGGCCTGACCCCGGACCAAGTGGTGGCTATCGCCAGCAACATTGGCGGCAAGCAA
GCGCTCGAAACGGTGCAGCGGCTGTTGCCGGTGCTGTGCCAGGACCATGGCCTGACCCCGGACCAAGTGG
TGGCTATCGCCAGCAACGGTGGCGGCAAGCAAGCGCTCGAAACGGTGCAGCGGCTGTTGCCGGTGCTGTG
CCAGGACCATGGCCTGACCCCGGACCAAGTGGTGGCTATCGCCAGCAACATTGGCGGCAAGCAAGCGCTC
GAAACGGTGCAGCGGCTGTTGCCGGTGCTGTGCCAGGACCATGGCCTGACCCCGGACCAAGTGGTGGCTA
TCGAGACGTCTAGACCAGCCAGGACAGAAATGCCTCGACTTCGCTGCTACCCAAGGTTGCCGGGTGACGC
ACACCGTGGAAACGGATGAAGGCACGAACCCAGTGGACATAAGCCTGTTCGGTTCGTAAGCTGTAATGCA
AGTAGCGTATGCGCTCACGCAACTGGTCCAGAACCTTGACCGAACGCAGCGGTGGTAACGGCGCAGTGGC
GGTTTTCATGGCTTGTTATGACTGTTTTTTTGGGGTACAGTCTATGCCTCGGGCATCCAAGCAGCAAGCG
CGTTACGCCGTGGGTCGATGTTTGATGTTATGGAGCAGCAACGATGTTACGCAGCAGGGCAGTCGCCCTA
AAACAAAGTTAAACATTATGAGGGAAGCGGTGATCGCCGAAGTATCGACTCAACTATCAGAGGTAGTTGG
CGTCATCGAGCGCCATCTCGAACCGACGTTGCTGGCCGTACATTTGTACGGCTCCGCAGTGGATGGCGGC
CTGAAGCCACACAGTGATATTGATTTGCTGGTTACGGTGACCGTAAGGCTTGATGAAACAACGCGGCGAG
CTTTGATCAACGACCTTTTGGAAACTTCGGCTTCCCCTGGAGAGAGCGAGATTCTCCGCGCTGTAGAAGT
CACCATTGTTGTGCACGACGACATCATTCCGTGGCGTTATCCAGCTAAGCGCGAACTGCAATTTGGAGAA
TGGCAGCGCAATGACATTCTTGCAGGTATCTTCGAGCCAGCCACGATCGACATTGATCTGGCTATCTTGC
TGACAAAAGCAAGAGAACATAGCGTTGCCTTGGTAGGTCCAGCGGCGGAGGAACTCTTTGATCCGGTTCC
TGAACAGGATCTATTTGAGGCGCTAAATGAAACCTTAACGCTATGGAACTCGCCGCCCGACTGGGCTGGC
GATGAGCGAAATGTAGTGCTTACGTTGTCCCGCATTTGGTACAGCGCAGTAACCGGCAAAATCGCGCCGA
AGGATGTCGCTGCCGACTGGGCAATGGAGCGCCTGCCGGCCCAGTATCAGCCCGTCATACTTGAAGCTAG
ACAGGCTTATCTTGGACAAGAAGAAGATCGCTTGGCCTCGCGCGCAGATCAGTTGGAAGAATTTGTCCAC
TACGTGAAAGGCGAGATCACCAAGGTAGTCGGCAAATAACCCTCGAGCCACCCATGACCAAAATCCCTTA
ACGTGAGTTACGCGTCGTTCCACTGAGCGTCAGACCCCGTAGAAAAGATCAAAGGATCTTCTTGAGATCC
TTTTTTTCTGCGCGTAATCTGCTGCTTGCAAACAAAAAAACCACCGCTACCAGCGGTGGTTTGTTTGCCG
GATCAAGAGCTACCAACTCTTTTTCCGAAGGTAACTGGCTTCAGCAGAGCGCAGATACCAAATACTGTCC
TTCTAGTGTAGCCGTAGTTAGGCCACCACTTCAAGAACTCTGTAGCACCGCCTACATACCTCGCTCTGCT
AATCCTGTTACCAGTGGCTGCTGCCAGTGGCGATAAGTCGTGTCTTACCGGGTTGGACTCAAGACGATAG
TTACCGGATAAGGCGCAGCGGTCGGGCTGAACGGGGGGTTCGTGCACACAGCCCAGCTTGGAGCGAACGA
CCTACACCGAACTGAGATACCTACAGCGTGAGCATTGAGAAAGCGCCACGCTTCCCGAAGGGAGAAAGGC
GGACAGGTATCCGGTAAGCGGCAGGGTCGGAACAGGAGAGCGCACGAGGGAGCTTCCAGGGGGAAACGCC
TGGTATCTTTATAGTCCTGTCGGGTTTCGCCACCTCTGACTTGAGCGTCGATTTTTGTGATGCTCGTCAG
GGGGGCGGAGCCTATGGAAAAACGCCAGCAACGCGGCCTTTTTACGGTTCCTGGCCTTTTGCTGGCCTTT
TGCTCACATGTTCTTTCCTGCGTTATCCCCTGATTCTGTGGATAACCGTATTACCGCCTTTGAGTGAGCT
GATACCGCTCGCCGCAGCCGAACGACCGAGCGCAGCGAGTCAGTGAGCGAGGAAGCGGAAGAGCGCCCAA
TACGCAAACCGCCTCTCCCCGCGCGTTGGCCGATTCATTAATGCAGCTGGCACGACAGGTTTCCCGACTG
GAAAGCGGGCAGTGAGCGCAACGCAATTAATACGCGTACCGCTAGCCAGGAAGAGTTTGTAGAAACGCAA
AAAGGCCATCCGTCAGGATGGCCTTCTGCTTAGTTTGATGCCTGGCAGTTTATGGCGGGCGTCCTGCCCG
CCACCCTCCGGGCCGTTGCTTCACAACGTTCAAATCCGCTCCCGGCGGATTTGTCCTACTCAGGAGAGCG
TTCACCGACAAACAACAGATAAAACGAAAGGCCCAGTCTTCCGACTGAGCCTTTCGTTTTATTTGATGCC
TGGCAGTTCCCTACTCTCGCGTTAACGCTAGCATGG
Features (pLannotate 1.2.2; 8 found; start..end, strand, type, name):
      3..39      -  CDS            lacZα (fragment): LacZα fragment of β-galactosidase; lacZ fragment
    596..619     +  promoter       Pc promoter (fragment): intI1 (promoter lies within the coding sequence); class 1 integron promoter
    795..851     +  CDS            GmR (fragment): gentamycin acetyltransferase; aacC1; confers resistance to gentamycin
    858..1649    +  CDS            SmR: aminoglycoside adenylyltransferase (Murphy, 1985); aadA; confers resistance to spectinomycin and streptomycin
   1742..2330    +  rep_origin     ori: high-copy-number ColE1/pMB1/pBR322/pUC origin of replication
   2513..2605    +  CDS            lacI (fragment): lac repressor; lacI; The lac repressor binds to the lac operator to inhibit transcription in E. coli. This inhibition can be relieved by adding lactose or isopropyl-β-D-thiogalactopyranoside (IPTG).
   2660..2687    -  terminator     rrnB T2 terminator: transcription terminator T2 from the E. coli rrnB gene
   2819..2862    +  terminator     rrnB T1 terminator: Escherichia coli rrnB; transcription terminator T1 from the E. coli rrnB gene
