[The description below was written by a language model from this plasmid's Addgene catalogue record and pLannotate feature annotations shown in this document.]
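Description:
pFUSB4_CATA is a small (about 2.9 kb) intermediate array plasmid for Golden Gate assembly of TAL effector nucleases, built on the pFUS_B4 backbone. Its synthetic insert is a pre-assembled block of four TALE repeats carrying the repeat-variable diresidues HD, NI, NG and NI. Under the standard RVD code these recognise C, A, T and A, which gives the plasmid its name. The depositor notes that it was made by Golden Gate cloning. It belongs to a set of pre-built repeat modules associated with a simplified 15-RVD GoldyTALEN design for in vivo genome engineering.

The annotated features are almost entirely backbone elements. A high-copy ColE1/pUC-type origin supports replication in E. coli. An aadA (SmR) aminoglycoside adenylyltransferase gene provides spectinomycin/streptomycin selection. Upstream of it lie a fragment of the class 1 integron Pc promoter and a remnant of a gentamicin acetyltransferase gene. rrnB T1 and T2 terminators, a short lacI fragment and a short residual lacZα fragment are also detected. The lacZα remnant is consistent with the repeat array having replaced a blue/white screening cassette, although the record does not say this. The TALE repeats themselves are not annotated in the feature table, and no eukaryotic promoter, nuclease domain or polyadenylation signal appears.

The catalogue lists the vector type as mammalian expression/TALEN, but on the recorded features the plasmid looks like a cloning intermediate, not an expression construct. Its likely use is as a ready-made four-repeat module that is combined with other arrays and a final repeat in a TALEN destination vector, which would reduce the number of individual repeat plasmids needed to build a custom nuclease.
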