Addgene plasmid #48444: pFUSB4_CATA
Depositing lab: Stephen Ekker. Depositing organization: Mayo Foundation for Medical Education and Research. Publication: High Efficiency In Vivo Genome Engineering with a Simplified 15-RVD GoldyTALEN Design. Ma AC, Lee HB, Clark KJ, Ekker SC. PLoS One. 2013 May 29;8(5):e65259. doi: 10.1371/journal.pone.0065259. Print 2013. PubMed 23734242.
Backbone
  Vector backbone: pFUS_B4
  Vector type: Mammalian Expression, TALEN
Growth in bacteria
  Bacterial resistance: Spectinomycin, 50 μg/mL
  Growth temperature: 37°C
  Growth strain: Top10
  Copy number: Unknown
Gene/Insert
  Gene/Insert name: RVD sequence: HD NI NG NI
  Species: Synthetic
  Cloning method: Unknown
  Sequencing primers: 5′ ttgatgcctggcagttccct; 3′ cgaaccgaacaggcttatgt
Terms and licenses: Academic/Nonprofit Terms; Industry Terms: Not Available to Industry
Depositor comments: Plasmid was created using Golden Gate cloning.
How to cite: pFUSB4_CATA was a gift from Stephen Ekker (Addgene plasmid # 48444 ; http://n2t.net/addgene:48444 ; RRID:Addgene_48444)
