>Addgene plasmid #48444 | pFUSB4_CATA | addgene partial sequence | sequence record 70767 | pCR8_F1 5'-ttgatgcctggcagttccct-3'
TCACGACGTTGTAAAACGACGGCCAGTCTTAAGCGTCTCATGGCCTGACCCCGGACCAAGTGGTGGCTAT
CGCCAGCCACGATGGCGGCAAGCAAGCGCTCGAAACGGTGCAGCGGCTGTTGCCGGTGCTGTGCCAGGAC
CATGGCCTGACCCCGGACCAAGTGGTGGCTATCGCCAGCAACATTGGCGGCAAGCAAGCGCTCGAAACGG
TGCAGCGGCTGTTGCCGGTGCTGTGCCAGGACCATGGCCTGACCCCGGACCAAGTGGTGGCTATCGCCAG
CAACGGTGGCGGCAAGCAAGCGCTCGAAACGGTGCAGCGGCTGTTGCCGGTGCTGTGCCAGGACCATGGC
CTGACCCCGGACCAAGTGGTGGCTATCGCCAGCAACATTGGCGGCAAGCAAGCGCTCGAAACGGTGCAGC
GGCTGTTGCCGGTGCTGTGCCAGGACCATGGCCTGACCCCGGACCAAGTGGTGGCTATCGAGACGTCTAG
ACCAGCCAGGACAGAAATGCCTCGACTTCGCTGCTACCCAAGGTTGCCGGGTGACGCACACCGTGGAAAC
GGATGAAGGCACGAACCCAGTGGACATAAGCCTGTTCGGTTCGTAAGCTGTAATGCAAGTAGCGTATGCG
CTCACGCAACTGGTCCAGAACCTTGACCGAACGCAGCGGTGGTAACGGCGCAGTGGCGGTTTTCATGGCT
TGTTATGACTGTTTTTTTGGGGTACAGTCTATGCCTCGGGCATCCAAGCAGCAAGCGCGTTACGCCGTGG
GTCGATGTTTGATGTTATGGAGCAGCAACGATGTTACGCAGCAGGGCAGTCGCCCTAAAACAAAGTTAAA
CATTATGA
